Addgene plasmid #64243: pGGDestTol2LC-5sgRNA
Purpose: (Empty Backbone) destination vector for five U6x:sgRNA cassettes
Depositing lab: Wenbiao Chen. Depositing organization: Vanderbilt University. Publication: Multiplex Conditional Mutagenesis Using Transgenic Expression of Cas9 and sgRNAs. Yin L, Maddison LA, Li M, Kara N, LaFave MC, Varshney GK, Burgess SM, Patton JG, Chen W. Genetics. 2015 Apr 8. pii: genetics.115.176917. 10.1534/genetics.115.176917 PubMed 25855067.
Backbone
  Vector backbone: pDestTol2LC
  Backbone size (bp): 7083
  Modifications to backbone: One BsaI site in ampicillin sequence is mutated. Two BsaI sites containing adaptors with appropriate overhang (CAGT and GAAC) were sequentially inserted into the NsiI/XhoI and KpnI sites of pDestTol2LC.
  Vector type: CRISPR
Growth in bacteria
  Bacterial resistance: Chloramphenicol and Ampicillin, 25 & 100 μg/mL
  Growth temperature: 37°C
  Growth strain: ccdB Survival
  Copy number: High Copy
Gene/Insert
  Cloning method: Restriction Enzyme
Resource information
  A portion of this plasmid was derived from a plasmid made by: The destination vector for these U6x:sgRNA cassettes were made first by eliminating the BsaI site in pDestTol2CG2 (Chi-Bin Chien lab), followed by replacing the cmcl2:EGFP (AatII/KpnI) with a cryaa:mCerulean (SacII/KpnI) from phsp70l-loxP-mCherry-STOP-loxP-H2B-GFP_cryaa-cerulean to generate pDestTol2LC (Didier Y. R. Stainier lab)
Terms and licenses: Academic/Nonprofit Terms; Industry Terms: Not Available to Industry
How to cite: pGGDestTol2LC-5sgRNA was a gift from Wenbiao Chen (Addgene plasmid # 64243 ; http://n2t.net/addgene:64243 ; RRID:Addgene_64243)
