[The description below was written by a language model from this plasmid's Addgene catalogue record and pLannotate feature annotations shown in this document.]
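Description:
pGGDestTol2LC-5sgRNA is an empty Golden Gate destination vector for zebrafish transgenesis, designed to receive five U6x:sgRNA expression cassettes in a single assembly. It derives from pDestTol2LC, which was made from the Tol2kit Gateway destination vector pDestTol2CG2. The backbone carries a high-copy ColE1/pUC origin, an f1 origin fragment and ampicillin resistance. One BsaI site within the ampicillin resistance sequence was mutated so that BsaI can be used for cloning. Two BsaI-containing adaptors with defined overhangs were then inserted on either side of the Gateway cassette, so that BsaI digestion releases the cassette and leaves ends compatible with an ordered array of sgRNA modules.

The replaceable region retains the attR-flanked Gateway stuffer, which holds the ccdB toxin gene, a ccdA fragment and a chloramphenicol acetyltransferase gene. This explains the dual chloramphenicol and ampicillin selection and the need for a ccdB-tolerant strain for the empty vector. After successful assembly ccdB is lost, which gives counter-selection against uncut parent plasmid in standard strains.

Beside the cloning site lies a transgenesis marker, mCerulean followed by a bGH polyadenylation signal. According to the record it is driven by the lens-specific cryaa promoter, which replaced the original heart-expressed EGFP marker, although that promoter is not annotated in the feature table. The Tol2 transposon arms implied by the backbone name are also not annotated explicitly. A medaka tyrosinase fragment hit probably reflects Tol2-associated sequence. The annotated sequence record is 6,806 nt, somewhat shorter than the listed backbone size.

The vector was built for multiplex conditional mutagenesis, producing transgenic fish that express several sgRNAs alongside transgenic Cas9.
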