Features (pLannotate 1.2.2; 22 found; start..end, strand, type, name):
      7..336     -  rep_origin     f1 ori (fragment) (sequence partly withheld): f1 bacteriophage origin of replication; arrow indicates direction of (+) strand synthesis
    339..623     +  CDS            tyr (fragment): TYRO_ORYLA - Also known as tyro. Experimental evidence at transcript level: Swiss-Prot protein existence level 2. This is a copper-containing oxidase that functions in the formation of pigments such as melanins and other polyphenolic compounds. From Oryzias latipes (Japanese rice fish) (Japanese killifish).
    909..929     +  protein_bind   attB4: mutant version of attB; core recombination site for the Gateway® BP reaction BP Clonase™
    913..1032    +  protein_bind   attR1: mutant version of attR; recombination site for the Gateway® LR reaction LR Clonase™
   1073..1378    -  CDS            ccdB: CcdB, a bacterial toxin that poisons DNA gyrase; ccdB; Plasmids containing the ccdB gene cannot be propagated in standard E. coli strains.
   1383..1541    -  CDS            ccdA (fragment): CCDA_ECO57 - Also known as H, letA. Experimental evidence at protein level: Swiss-Prot protein existence level 1. Antitoxin component of a type II toxin-antitoxin (TA) system which inhibits the post-segregational killing (PSK) of plasmid-free cells, also referred to as a plasmid addiction system. Binds to and blocks the activity of CcdB; will also remove bound CcdB protein from the CcdB-GyrA complex by forming a CcdA-CcdB complex, a process termed rejuvenation. Functions as a transcriptional corepressor for the ccdAB operon, repression also requires CcdB (By similarity). From Escherichia coli
   1720..2379    -  CDS            CmR: chloramphenicol acetyltransferase; cat; confers resistance to chloramphenicol
   2380..2409    -  promoter       cat promoter (fragment): promoter of the E. coli cat gene encoding chloramphenicol acetyltransferase
   2433..2463    -  promoter       lac UV5 promoter: E. coli lac promoter with an "up" mutation
   2489..2612    -  protein_bind   attR3: mutant version of attR; recombination site for the Gateway® LR reaction LR Clonase™
   2616..2636    +  CDS            lacZα (fragment): LacZα fragment of β-galactosidase; lacZ fragment
   3227..3946    +  CDS            mCerulean: enhanced monomeric variant of CFP (Rizzo et al., 2004) mammalian codon-optimized
   3970..4177    +  polyA_signal   bGH poly(A) signal: bovine growth hormone polyadenylation signal
   4569..4609    -  misc_feature   MCS (fragment): pBluescript multiple cloning site
   4622..4640    -  promoter       T3 promoter: promoter for bacteriophage T3 RNA polymerase
   4685..4701    -  protein_bind   lac operator: The lac repressor binds to the lac operator to inhibit transcription in E. coli. This inhibition can be relieved by adding lactose or isopropyl-β-D-thiogalactopyranoside (IPTG). lac repressor encoded by lacI
   4709..4739    -  promoter       lac promoter: promoter for the E. coli lac operon
   4754..4775    -  protein_bind   CAP binding site: CAP binding activates transcription in the presence of cAMP. E. coli catabolite activator protein
   4788..4880    -  CDS            lacI (fragment): lac repressor; lacI; The lac repressor binds to the lac operator to inhibit transcription in E. coli. This inhibition can be relieved by adding lactose or isopropyl-β-D-thiogalactopyranoside (IPTG).
   5063..5651    -  rep_origin     ori: high-copy-number ColE1/pMB1/pBR322/pUC origin of replication
   5822..6682    -  CDS            AmpR: β-lactamase; bla; confers resistance to ampicillin, carbenicillin, and related antibiotics
   6683..6787    -  promoter       AmpR promoter: bla
>Addgene plasmid #64243 | pGGDestTol2LC-5sgRNA | depositor full sequence | sequence record 107702 | pGGDestTol2LC-5sgRNA sequence 6806 bps
CCACCTAAATTGTAAGCGTTAATATTTTGTTAAAATTCGCGTTAAATTTTTGTTAAATCAGCTCATTTTT
TAACCAATAGGCCGAAATCGGCAAAATCCCTTATAAATCAAAAGAATAGACCGAGATAGGGT
[37 nt withheld, positions 133-169]
AAAGAACGTGGACTCCAACGTCAAAGG
[49 nt withheld, positions 197-245]
T
[90 nt withheld, positions 247-336]
GCTGGCTAAGAACTCATCAGCCTCCCCGGTCCATCTACCCACGTACCAATGCACCAATTGGCCACAATGA
CGGCTACTACATGGTGCCATTCCTTCCTCTTTATAGGAATGGAGACTACCTCCTGTCCAACAAGGCTCTT
GGATACGAGTACGCCTACCTGTTGGACCCAGGTCATTGCACAACACCAGAAATGCCCTCTGATCTGCAAA
AGACGTGAATATCTGTTCAGACACCCATATCCACTCTGTTCCACACAGGTCAGAGGTTTGTCCAGGAGTT
CTTGACAGAGGTGTAAAAAGTACTCAAAAATTTTACTCAAGTGAAAGTACAAGTACTTAGGGAAAATTTT
ACTCAATTAAAAGTAAAAGTATCTGGCTAGAATCTTACTTGAGTAAAAGTAAAAAAGTACTCCATTAAAA
TTGTACTTGAGTATTAAGGAAGTAAAAGTAAAAGCAAGAAAGAAAACTAGAGATTCTTGTTTAAGCTTTT
AATCTCAAAAAACATTAAATGAAATGCATCAGTAGAGACCCTCGAGCAGGAAACAGCTATGACCATGATT
ACGCCAAGCTATCAACTTTGTATAGAAAAGTTGAACGAGAAACGTAAAATGATATAAATATCAATATATT
AAATTAGATTTTGCATAAAAAACAGACTACATAATACTGTAAAACACAACATATCCAGTCACTATGGTCG
ACCTGCAGACTGGCTGTGTATAAGGGAGCCTGACATTTATATTCCCCAGAACATCAGGTTAATGGCGTTT
TTGATGTCATTTTCGCGGTGGCTGAGATCAGCCACTTCTTCCCCGATAACGGAGACCGGCACACTGGCCA
TATCGGTGGTCATCATGCGCCAGCTTTCATCCCCGATATGCACCACCGGGTAAAGTTCACGGGGGACTTT
ATCTGACAGCAGACGTGCACTGGCCAGGGGGATCACCATCCGTCGCCCGGGCGTGTCAATAATATCACTC
TGTACATCCACAAACAGACGATAACGGCTCTCTCTTTTATAGGTGTAAACCTTAAACTGCATTTCACCAG
CCCCTGTTCTCGTCGGCAAAAGAGCCGTTCATTTCAATAAACCGGGCGACCTCAGCCATCCCTTCCTGAT
TTTCCGCTTTCCAGCGTTCGGCACGCAGACGACGGGCTTCATTCTGCATGGTTGTGCTTACCGAACCGGA
GATATTGACATCATATATGCCTTGAGCAACTGATAGCTGTCGCTGTCAACTGTCACTGTAATACGCTGCT
TCATAGCATACCTCTTTTTGACATACTTCGGGTATACATATCAGTATATATTCTTATACCGCAAAAATCA
GCGCGCAAATACGCATACTGTTATCTGGCTTTTAGTAAGCCGGATCCTCTAGATTACGCCCCGCCCTGCC
ACTCATCGCAGTACTGTTGTAATTCATTAAGCATTCTGCCGACATGGAAGCCATCACAAACGGCATGATG
AACCTGAATCGCCAGCGGCATCAGCACCTTGTCGCCTTGCGTATAATATTTGCCCATGGTGAAAACGGGG
GCGAAGAAGTTGTCCATATTGGCCACGTTTAAATCAAAACTGGTGAAACTCACCCAGGGATTGGCTGAGA
CGAAAAACATATTCTCAATAAACCCTTTAGGGAAATAGGCCAGGTTTTCACCGTAACACGCCACATCTTG
CGAATATATGTGTAGAAACTGCCGGAAATCGTCGTGGTATTCACTCCAGAGCGATGAAAACGTTTCAGTT
TGCTCATGGAAAACGGTGTAACAAGGGTGAACACTATCCCATATCACCAGCTCACCGTCTTTCATTGCCA
TACGGAATTCCGGATGAGCATTCATCAGGCGGGCAAGAATGTGAATAAAGGCCGGATAAAACTTGTGCTT
ATTTTTCTTTACGGTCTTTAAAAAGGCCGTAATATCCAGCTGAACGGTCTGGTTATAGGTACATTGAGCA
ACTGACTGAAATGCCTCAAAATGTTCTTTACGATGCCATTGGGATATATCAACGGTGGTATATCCAGTGA
TTTTTTTCTCCATTTTAGCTTCCTTAGCTCCTGAAAATCTCGACGGATCCTAACTCAAAATCCACACATT
ATACGAGCCGGAAGCATAAAGTGTAAAGCCTGGGGGTGCCTAATGCGGCCGCCATAGTGACTGGATATGT
TGTGTTTTACAGTATTATGTAGTCTGTTTTTTATGCAAAATCTAATTTAATATATTGATATTTATATCAT
TTTACGTTTCTCGTTCAACTTTATTATACATAGTTGATAATTCACTGGCCGTCGTTTTACGGTACGCTAG
GTCTCTGTTCGTACCATTAATAGTGTGCATTCAGTGCAGGATGTTATGTATTTATTTTCTGTAGTGCAAA
CTTTTTCAAAGAATTTTCCAGTCTAAGCTTTTCAGTCAAGAAAAAAAAAAAGCGATTGATTATCTGTGAT
ATTTAAAAAAATTAGCTCTTAAATCTGGTGAACCAAGTGGCCACAACACATTAAATACTGACGTTCTACA
GCCATGTAGCTTCATCTGGTCTGGTTTGTTTTGGCAGGCACTTATTTTCCGGTGATAGTTGGCCACAAGA
GTATTGTCTGAGCCATTCAGTGCTAGACTGTCATTCTCAGGTCAGAGTCCACCCCGCTGATTCTGCTGAC
AACACTGTTCCCACCATGAGATAATGCCATTCCAGAGAGATCCATTTGTAAGCCCCTCTTTCTGCAGCAC
AGGTATATAACCAGGGGTCTGCCTCCACTAAGGCCGGCACACATCATTTGGGGATCTTTGTACTGTACTA
GCCTCTATTAGCCTCCTACTTGCGTTCAGTTCACATCTTTTGTTCATCAGGTGCAATAAGTTACAGTAAG
GAGTTACCAGGTCTGACAACATGGTGAGCAAGGGCGAGGAGCTGTTCACCGGGGTGGTGCCCATCCTGGT
CGAGCTGGACGGCGACGTAAACGGCCACAAGTTCAGCGTGTCCGGCGAGGGCGAGGGCGATGCCACCTAC
GGCAAGCTGACCCTGAAGTTCATCTGCACCACCGGCAAGCTGCCCGTGCCCTGGCCCACCCTCGTGACCA
CCCTGACCTGGGGCGTGCAGTGCTTCGCCCGCTACCCCGACCACATGAAGCAGCACGACTTCTTCAAGTC
CGCCATGCCCGAAGGCTACGTCCAGGAGCGCACCATCTTCTTCAAGGACGACGGCAACTACAAGACCCGC
GCCGAGGTGAAGTTCGAGGGCGACACCCTGGTGAACCGCATCGAGCTGAAGGGCATCGACTTCAAGGAGG
ACGGCAACATCCTGGGGCACAAGCTGGAGTACAACGCCATCAGCGACAACGTCTATATCACCGCCGACAA
GCAGAAGAACGGCATCAAGGCCAACTTCAAGATCCGCCACAACATCGAGGACGGCAGCGTGCAGCTCGCC
GACCACTACCAGCAGAACACCCCCATCGGCGACGGCCCCGTGCTGCTGCCCGACAACCACTACCTGAGCA
CCCAGTCCAAGCTGAGCAAAGACCCCAACGAGAAGCGCGATCACATGGTCCTGCTGGAGTTCGTGACCGC
CGCCGGGATCACTCTCGGCATGGACGAGCTGTACAAGTAAAGCGGCCCGCTGATCAGCCTCGACTGTGCC
TTCTAGTTGCCAGCCATCTGTTGTTTGCCCCTCCCCCGTGCCTTCCTTGACCCTGGAAGGTGCCACTCCC
ACTGTCCTTTCCTAATAAAATGAGGAAATTGCATCGCATTGTCTGAGTAGGTGTCATTCTATTCTGGGGG
GTGGGGTGGGGCAGGACAGCAAGGGGGAGGATTGGGAAGACAATAGCAGGCATGCTGGGGAGAGATCGCC
GCCACCCACTTCCAAAGGACCAATGAACATGTCTGACCAATTTCATATAATGTGAAAACGATTTTCATAG
GCAGAATAAATAACATTTAAATTAAACTGGGCATCAGCGCAATTCAATTGGTTTGGTAATAGCAAGGGAA
AATAGAATGAAGTGATCTCCAAAAAATAAGTACTTTTTGACTGTAAATAAAATTGTAAGGAGTAAAAAGT
ACTTTTTTTTCTAAAAAAATGTAATTAAGTAAAAGTAAAAGTATTGATTTTTAATTGTACTCAAGTAAAG
TAAAAATCCCCAAAAATAATACTTAAGTACAGTAATCAAGTAAAATTACTCAAGTACTTTACACCTCTGG
TTCTTGACCCCCTACCTTCAGCAAGCCCAGCAGATCCACTAGTTCTAGAGCGGCCGCCACCGCGGTGGAG
CTCCAGCTTTTGTTCCCTTTAGTGAGGGTTAATTGCGCGCTTGGCGTAATCATGGTCATAGCTGTTTCCT
GTGTGAAATTGTTATCCGCTCACAATTCCACACAACATACGAGCCGGAAGCATAAAGTGTAAAGCCTGGG
GTGCCTAATGAGTGAGCTAACTCACATTAATTGCGTTGCGCTCACTGCCCGCTTTCCAGTCGGGAAACCT
GTCGTGCCAGCTGCATTAATGAATCGGCCAACGCGCGGGGAGAGGCGGTTTGCGTATTGGGCGCTCTTCC
GCTTCCTCGCTCACTGACTCGCTGCGCTCGGTCGTTCGGCTGCGGCGAGCGGTATCAGCTCACTCAAAGG
CGGTAATACGGTTATCCACAGAATCAGGGGATAACGCAGGAAAGAACATGTGAGCAAAAGGCCAGCAAAA
GGCCAGGAACCGTAAAAAGGCCGCGTTGCTGGCGTTTTTCCATAGGCTCCGCCCCCCTGACGAGCATCAC
AAAAATCGACGCTCAAGTCAGAGGTGGCGAAACCCGACAGGACTATAAAGATACCAGGCGTTTCCCCCTG
GAAGCTCCCTCGTGCGCTCTCCTGTTCCGACCCTGCCGCTTACCGGATACCTGTCCGCCTTTCTCCCTTC
GGGAAGCGTGGCGCTTTCTCATAGCTCACGCTGTAGGTATCTCAGTTCGGTGTAGGTCGTTCGCTCCAAG
CTGGGCTGTGTGCACGAACCCCCCGTTCAGCCCGACCGCTGCGCCTTATCCGGTAACTATCGTCTTGAGT
CCAACCCGGTAAGACACGACTTATCGCCACTGGCAGCAGCCACTGGTAACAGGATTAGCAGAGCGAGGTA
TGTAGGCGGTGCTACAGAGTTCTTGAAGTGGTGGCCTAACTACGGCTACACTAGAAGGACAGTATTTGGT
ATCTGCGCTCTGCTGAAGCCAGTTACCTTCGGAAAAAGAGTTGGTAGCTCTTGATCCGGCAAACAAACCA
CCGCTGGTAGCGGTGGTTTTTTTGTTTGCAAGCAGCAGATTACGCGCAGAAAAAAAGGATCTCAAGAAGA
TCCTTTGATCTTTTCTACGGGGTCTGACGCTCAGTGGAACGAAAACTCACGTTAAGGGATTTTGGTCATG
AGATTATCAAAAAGGATCTTCACCTAGATCCTTTTAAATTAAAAATGAAGTTTTAAATCAATCTAAAGTA
TATATGAGTAAACTTGGTCTGACAGTTACCAATGCTTAATCAGTGAGGCACCTATCTCAGCGATCTGTCT
ATTTCGTTCATCCATAGTTGCCTGACTCCCCGTCGTGTAGATAACTACGATACGGGAGGGCTTACCATCT
GGCCCCAGTGCTGCAATGATACCGCGGGACCCACGCTCACCGGCTCCAGATTTATCAGCAATAAACCAGC
CAGCCGGAAGGGCCGAGCGCAGAAGTGGTCCTGCAACTTTATCCGCCTCCATCCAGTCTATTAATTGTTG
CCGGGAAGCTAGAGTAAGTAGTTCGCCAGTTAATAGTTTGCGCAACGTTGTTGCCATTGCTACAGGCATC
GTGGTGTCACGCTCGTCGTTTGGTATGGCTTCATTCAGCTCCGGTTCCCAACGATCAAGGCGAGTTACAT
GATCCCCCATGTTGTGCAAAAAAGCGGTTAGCTCCTTCGGTCCTCCGATCGTTGTCAGAAGTAAGTTGGC
CGCAGTGTTATCACTCATGGTTATGGCAGCACTGCATAATTCTCTTACTGTCATGCCATCCGTAAGATGC
TTTTCTGTGACTGGTGAGTACTCAACCAAGTCATTCTGAGAATAGTGTATGCGGCGACCGAGTTGCTCTT
GCCCGGCGTCAATACGGGATAATACCGCGCCACATAGCAGAACTTTAAAAGTGCTCATCATTGGAAAACG
TTCTTCGGGGCGAAAACTCTCAAGGATCTTACCGCTGTTGAGATCCAGTTCGATGTAACCCACTCGTGCA
CCCAACTGATCTTCAGCATCTTTTACTTTCACCAGCGTTTCTGGGTGAGCAAAAACAGGAAGGCAAAATG
CCGCAAAAAAGGGAATAAGGGCGACACGGAAATGTTGAATACTCATACTCTTCCTTTTTCAATATTATTG
AAGCATTTATCAGGGTTATTGTCTCATGAGCGGATACATATTTGAATGTATTTAGAAAAATAAACAAATA
GGGGTTCCGCGCACATTTCCCCGAAAAGTG
