>Addgene plasmid #64243 | pGGDestTol2LC-5sgRNA | addgene partial sequence | sequence record 111358 | BGH-rev 5'-TAGAAGGCACAGTCGAGG-3'
CATGCCGAGAGTGATCCCGGCGGCGGTCACGAACTCCAGCAGGACCATGTGATCGCGCTTCTCGTTGGGG
TCTTTGCTCAGCTTGGACTGGGTGCTCAGGTAGTGGTTGTCGGGCAGCAGCACGGGGCCGTCGCCGATGG
GGGTGTTCTGCTGGTAGTGGTCGGCGAGCTGCACGCTGCCGTCCTCGATGTTGTGGCGGATCTTGAAGTT
GGCCTTGATGCCGTTCTTCTGCTTGTCGGCGGTGATATAGACGTTGTCGCTGATGGCGTTGTACTCCAGC
TTGTGCCCCAGGATGTTGCCGTCCTCCTTGAAGTCGATGCCCTTCAGCTCGATGCGGTTCACCAGGGTGT
CGCCCTCGAACTTCACCTCGGCGCGGGTCTTGTAGTTGCCGTCGTCCTTGAAGAAGATGGTGCGCTCCTG
GACGTAGCCTTCGGGCATGGCGGACTTGAAGAAGTCGTGCTGCTTCATGTGGTCGGGGTAGCGGGCGAAG
CACTGCACGCCCCAGGTCAGGGTGGTCACGAGGGTGGGCCAGGGCACGGGCAGCTTGCCGGTGGTGCAGA
TGAACTTCAGGGTCAGCTTGCCGTAGGTGGCATCGCCCTCGCCCTCGCCGGACACGCTGAACTTGTGGCC
GTTTACGTCGCCGTCCAGCTCGACCAGGATGGGCACCACCCCGGTGAACAGCTCCTCGCCCTTGCTCACC
ATGTTGTCAGACCTGGTAACTCCTTACTGTAACTTATTGCACCTGATGAACAAAAGATGTGAACTGAACG
CAAGTAGGAGGCTAATAGAGGCTAGTACAGTACAAAGATCCCCAAATGATGTGTGCCGGCCTTA
