>Addgene plasmid #64243 | pGGDestTol2LC-5sgRNA | addgene partial sequence | sequence record 111365 | ccdB-Fwd 5'-GCATGATGACCACCGATATG-3'
CTGATCTCAGCCACCGCGAAAATGACATCAAAAACGCCATTAACCTGATGTTCTGGGGAATATAAATGTC
AGGCTCCCTTATACACAGCCAGTCTGCAGGTCGACCATAGTGACTGGATATGTTGTGTTTTACAGTATTA
TGTAGTCTGTTTTTTATGCAAAATCTAATTTAATATATTGATATTTATATCATTTTACGTTTCTCGTTCA
ACTTTTCTATACAAAGTTGATAGCTTGGCGTAATCATGGTCATAGCTGTTTCCTGCTCGAGGGTCTCTAC
TGATGCATTTCATTTAATGTTTTTTGAGATTAAAAGCTTAAACAAGAATCTCTAGTTTTCTTTCTTGCTT
TTACTTTTACTTCCTTAATACTCAAGTACAATTTTAATGGAGTACTTTTTTACTTTTACTCAAGTAAGAT
TCTAGCCAGATACTTTTACTTTTAATTGAGTAAAATTTTCCCTAAGTACTTGTACTTTCACTTGAGTAAA
ATTTTTGAGTACTTTTTACACCTCTGTCAAGAACTCCTGGACAAACCTCTGACCTGTGTGGAACAGAGTG
GATATGGGTGTCTGAACAGATATTCACGTCTTTTGCAGATCAGAGGGCATTTCTGGTGTTGTGCAATGAC
CTGGGTCCAACAGGTAGGCGTACTCGTATCCAAGAGCATTGTTGGACAGGAGGTAGTCTCCATTCCTATA
AAGAGGAAGGAATGGCACCATGTAGTAGCCGTCATTGTGGCCAATTGGTGCATTGGTACGTGGGTAGATG
GACCGGGGAGGCTGATGAGTTCTTAGCCAGCCTTTCCCCGTCAAGCTCTAAATCGGGG
