>Addgene plasmid #64243 | pGGDestTol2LC-5sgRNA | addgene partial sequence | sequence record 111460 | CAT-R 5'-GCAACTGACTGAAATGCCTC-3'
TATATCCAGTGATTTTTTTCTCCATTTTAGCTTCCTTAGCTCCTGAAAATCTCGACGGATCCTAACTCAA
AATCCACACATTATACGAGCCGGAAGCATAAAGTGTAAAGCCTGGGGTGCCTAATGCGGCCGCCATAGTG
ACTGGATATGTTGTGTTTTACAGTATTATGTAGTCTGTTTTTTATGCAAAATCTAATTTAATATATTGAT
ATTTATATCATTTTACGTTTCTCGTTCAACTTTATTATACATAGTTGATAATTCACTGGCCGTCGTTTTA
CGGTACGCTAGGTCTCTGTTCGTACCATTAATAGTGTGCATTCAGTGCAGGATGTTATGTATTTATTTTC
TGTAGTGCAAACTTTTTCAAAGAATTTTCCAGTCTAAGCTTTTCAGTCAAGAAAAAAAAAAAGCGATTGA
TTATCTGTGATATTTAAAAAAATTAGCTCTTAAATCTGGTGAACCAAGTGGCCACAACACATTAAATACT
GACGTTCTACAGCCATGTAGCTTCATCTGGTCTGGTTTGTTTTGGCAGGCACTTATTTTCCGGTGATAGT
TGGCCACAAGAGTATTGTCTGAGCCATTCAGTGCTAGACTGTCATTCTCAGGTCAGAGTCCACCCCGCTG
ATTCTGCTGACAACACTGTTCCCACCATGAGATAATGCCATTCCAGAGAGATCCATTTGTAAGCCCCTCT
TTCTGCAGCACAGGTATATAACCAGGGGTCTGCCTCCACTAAGGCCGGCACACATCATTTGGGGATCTTT
GTACTGTACTAGCCTCTA
